Addgene plasmid #185652: pEGFP-NDUFB6-mVenus
Purpose: NDUFB6 Complex I sub-unit with C-terminus mVenus tag
Depositing lab: Dipayan Chaudhuri. Depositing organization: University of Utah. Publication: Mitochondrial calcium uniporter stabilization preserves energetic homeostasis during Complex I impairment. Balderas E, Eberhardt DR, Lee S, Pleinis JM, Sommakia S, Balynas AM, Yin X, Parker MC, Maguire CT, Cho S, Szulik MW, Bakhtina A, Bia RD, Friederich MW, Locke TM, Van Hove JLK, Drakos SG, Sancak Y, Tristani-Firouzi M, Franklin S, Rodan AR, Chaudhuri D. Nat Commun. 2022 May 19;13(1):2769. doi: 10.1038/s41467-022-30236-4. PubMed 35589699.
Backbone
  Vector backbone: pEGFP-C1
  Backbone size w/o insert (bp): 3950
  Total vector size (bp): 5087
  Vector type: Mammalian Expression
  Selectable markers: Neomycin (select with G418)
Growth in bacteria
  Bacterial resistance: Kanamycin, 50 μg/mL
  Growth temperature: 37°C
  Growth strain: NEB Stable
  Copy number: High Copy
Gene/Insert
  Gene/Insert name: NDUFB6
  Species: H. sapiens (human)
  Insert size (bp): 1137
  Entrez Gene: NDUFB6 (a.k.a. B17, CI)
  Promoter: CMV
  Tag / fusion protein: mVenus (C terminal on insert)
  Cloning method: Gibson Cloning
  Sequencing primers: 5′ CMV-F
Terms and licenses: Academic/Nonprofit Terms; Industry Terms: Not Available to Industry
How to cite: pEGFP-NDUFB6-mVenus was a gift from Dipayan Chaudhuri (Addgene plasmid # 185652 ; http://n2t.net/addgene:185652 ; RRID:Addgene_185652)
