[The description below was written by a language model from this plasmid's Addgene catalogue record and pLannotate feature annotations shown in this document.]
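Description:
pEGFP-NDUFB6-mVenus is a mammalian expression plasmid built on the pEGFP-C1 backbone that produces human NDUFB6, an accessory (non-catalytic) subunit of mitochondrial respiratory chain Complex I, fused at its C-terminus to the monomeric yellow fluorescent protein mVenus. Despite the "pEGFP" in the name, the feature table shows no EGFP coding sequence. The backbone size given without insert is also consistent with the original fluorescent protein having been replaced by the NDUFB6-mVenus cassette, which was assembled by Gibson cloning. The fusion is driven by the human cytomegalovirus immediate early enhancer and promoter. The NDUFB6 open reading frame is followed by a short remnant of the multiple cloning site that acts as a linker, then mVenus, and the transcript is terminated by the SV40 polyadenylation signal.

The plasmid is propagated in E. coli from a high-copy pUC-type (ColE1/pMB1) origin, and an f1 origin is also present. A single Tn5 aminoglycoside phosphotransferase gene (NeoR/KanR) serves both hosts. A bacterial bla-type promoter drives it for kanamycin selection in bacteria, while the adjacent SV40 enhancer/early promoter drives it in mammalian cells for G418 selection, with an HSV TK polyadenylation signal downstream. The small annotated fragments of large T antigen, ble and bGH poly(A) appear to be partial sequence matches in the backbone rather than functional elements.

The construct suits transient or stable expression of fluorescently tagged NDUFB6 in mammalian cells. Placing the tag at the C-terminus leaves the N-terminus of the subunit free. It was deposited in connection with a study of mitochondrial calcium uniporter stabilization during Complex I impairment, though the record does not detail the specific assays in which it was used.
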