Features (pLannotate 1.2.2; 16 found; start..end, strand, type, name):
      1..304     +  enhancer       CMV enhancer: human cytomegalovirus immediate early enhancer
    305..508     +  promoter       CMV promoter: human cytomegalovirus (CMV) immediate early promoter
    549..932     +  CDS            NDUFB6: NDUB6_HUMAN - Experimental evidence at protein level: Swiss-Prot protein existence level 1. Accessory subunit of the mitochondrial membrane respiratory chain NADH dehydrogenase (Complex I), that is believed not to be involved in catalysis. Complex I functions in the transfer of electrons from NADH to the respiratory chain. The immediate electron acceptor for the enzyme is believed to be ubiquinone. From Homo sapiens (Human).
    954..974     +  misc_feature   MCS (fragment): multiple cloning site
    975..1685    +  CDS            mVenus: mVenus is a basic (constitutively fluorescent) yellow fluorescent protein published in 2006, derived from Aequorea victoria. It is reported to be a rapidly-maturing monomer with moderate acid sensitivity.
   1708..1792    +  CDS            large T antigen (fragment): large T antigen from SV40 (simian virus 40)
   1815..1936    +  polyA_signal   SV40 poly(A) signal: SV40 polyadenylation signal
   1970..2398    -  rep_origin     f1 ori (sequence partly withheld): f1 bacteriophage origin of replication; arrow indicates direction of (+) strand synthesis
   2425..2529    +  promoter       AmpR promoter: bla
   2531..2888    +  promoter       SV40 promoter: SV40 enhancer and early promoter
   2923..3717    +  CDS            NeoR/KanR: aminoglycoside phosphotransferase from Tn5; aph(3')-II (or nptII); confers resistance to neomycin, kanamycin, and G418 (Geneticin®)
   3738..3890    +  CDS            ble (fragment): BLE_KLEPN - Experimental evidence at protein level: Swiss-Prot protein existence level 1. Binding protein with a strong affinity to the bleomycin family of antibiotics. Binds to CL990; an antimitotic-antibiotic compound. From Klebsiella pneumoniae.
   3949..3996    +  polyA_signal   HSV TK poly(A) signal: herpes simplex virus thymidine kinase polyadenylation signal (Cole and Stacy, 1985)
   4087..4103    -  polyA_signal   bGH poly(A) signal (fragment): bovine growth hormone polyadenylation signal
   4325..4913    +  rep_origin     ori: high-copy-number ColE1/pMB1/pBR322/pUC origin of replication
   5028..5087    +  enhancer       CMV enhancer (fragment): human cytomegalovirus immediate early enhancer
>Addgene plasmid #185652 | pEGFP-NDUFB6-mVenus | addgene full sequence | sequence record 373968 | Addgene NGS Result
CGTTACATAACTTACGGTAAATGGCCCGCCTGGCTGACCGCCCAACGACCCCCGCCCATTGACGTCAATA
ATGACGTATGTTCCCATAGTAACGCCAATAGGGACTTTCCATTGACGTCAATGGGTGGAGTATTTACGGT
AAACTGCCCACTTGGCAGTACATCAAGTGTATCATATGCCAAGTACGCCCCCTATTGACGTCAATGACGG
TAAATGGCCCGCCTGGCATTATGCCCAGTACATGACCTTATGGGACTTTCCTACTTGGCAGTACATCTAC
GTATTAGTCATCGCTATTACCATGGTGATGCGGTTTTGGCAGTACATCAATGGGCGTGGATAGCGGTTTG
ACTCACGGGGATTTCCAAGTCTCCACCCCATTGACGTCAATGGGAGTTTGTTTTGGCACCAAAATCAACG
GGACTTTCCAAAATGTCGTAACAACTCCGCCCCATTGACGCAAATGGGCGGTAGGCGTGTACGGTGGGAG
GTCTATATAAGCAGAGCTGGTTTAGTGAACCGTCAGATCCGCCGACTCTAGAGCCACCATGACGGGGTAC
ACTCCGGATGAGAAACTGCGGCTGCAGCAGCTGCGAGAGCTGAGAAGGCGATGGCTGAAGGACCAGGAGC
TGAGCCCTCGGGAGCCGGTGCTGCCCCCACAGAAGATGGGGCCTATGGAGAAATTCTGGAATAAATTTTT
GGAGAATAAATCCCCTTGGAGGAAAATGGTCCATGGGGTATACAAAAAGAGTATCTTTGTTTTCACTCAT
GTACTTGTACCTGTCTGGATTATTCATTATTACATGAAGTATCATGTTTCTGAAAAACCATATGGCATAG
TTGAAAAGAAGTCCAGAATATTCCCTGGTGATACAATTCTGGAGACTGGAGAAGTAATTCCACCAATGAA
AGAATTTCCTGATCAACATCATTTAAACATTGGTGGGATATCAAATTCTGCAGTCGACGGTACCAGCAAG
GGCGAGGAGCTGTTCACCGGGGTGGTGCCCATCCTGGTCGAGCTGGACGGCGACGTAAACGGCCACAAGT
TCAGCGTGTCCGGCGAGGGCGAGGGCGATGCCACCTACGGCAAGCTGACCCTGAAGCTCATCTGCACCAC
CGGCAAGCTGCCCGTGCCCTGGCCCACCCTCGTGACCACCCTCGGCTACGGCCTGCAGTGCTTCGCCCGC
TACCCCGACCACATGAAGCAGCACGACTTCTTCAAGTCCGCCATGCCCGAAGGCTACGTCCAGGAGCGCA
CCATCTTCTTCAAGGACGACGGCAACTACAAGACCCGCGCCGAGGTGAAGTTCGAGGGCGACACCCTGGT
GAACCGCATCGAGCTGAAGGGCATCGACTTCAAGGAGGACGGCAACATCCTGGGGCACAAGCTGGAGTAC
AACTACAACAGCCACAACGTCTATATCACCGCCGACAAGCAGAAGAACGGCATCAAGGCCAACTTCAAGA
TCCGCCACAACATCGAGGACGGCGGCGTGCAGCTCGCCGACCACTACCAGCAGAACACCCCCATCGGCGA
CGGCCCCGTGCTGCTGCCCGACAACCACTACCTGAGCTACCAGTCCAAGCTGAGCAAAGACCCCAACGAG
AAGCGCGATCACATGGTCCTGCTGGAGTTCGTGACCGCCGCCGGGATCACTCTCGGCATGGACGAGCTGT
ACAAGGGATCCACCGGATCTAGATAACTGATCATAATCAGCCATACCACATTTGTAGAGGTTTTACTTGC
TTTAAAAAACCTCCCACACCTCCCCCTGAACCTGAAACATAAAATGAATGCAATTGTTGTTGTTAACTTG
TTTATTGCAGCTTATAATGGTTACAAATAAAGCAATAGCATCACAAATTTCACAAATAAAGCATTTTTTT
CACTGCATTCTAGTTGTGGTTTGTCCAAACTCATCAATGTATCTTAACGCGTAAATTGTAAGCGTTAATA
TTTTGTTAAAATTCGCGTTAAATTTTTGTTAAATCAGCTCATTTTTTAACCAATAGGCCGAAATCGGCAA
AATCCCTTATAAATCAAAAGAATAGACCGAGATAGGGT
[37 nt withheld, positions 2069-2105]
AAAGAACGTGGACTCCAACGTCAAAGG
[49 nt withheld, positions 2133-2181]
T
[91 nt withheld, positions 2183-2273]
G
[124 nt withheld, positions 2275-2398]
CAGGTGGCACTTTTCGGGGAAATGTGCGCGGAACCCCTATTTGTTTATTTTTCTAAATACATTCAAATAT
GTATCCGCTCATGAGACAATAACCCTGATAAATGCTTCAATAATATTGAAAAAGGAAGAGTCCTGAGGCG
GAAAGAACCAGCTGTGGAATGTGTGTCAGTTAGGGTGTGGAAAGTCCCCAGGCTCCCCAGCAGGCAGAAG
TATGCAAAGCATGCATCTCAATTAGTCAGCAACCAGGTGTGGAAAGTCCCCAGGCTCCCCAGCAGGCAGA
AGTATGCAAAGCATGCATCTCAATTAGTCAGCAACCATAGTCCCGCCCCTAACTCCGCCCATCCCGCCCC
TAACTCCGCCCAGTTCCGCCCATTCTCCGCCCCATGGCTGACTAATTTTTTTTATTTATGCAGAGGCCGA
GGCCGCCTCGGCCTCTGAGCTATTCCAGAAGTAGTGAGGAGGCTTTTTTGGAGGCCTAGGCTTTTGCAAA
GATCGATCAAGAGACAGGATGAGGATCGTTTCGCATGATTGAACAAGATGGATTGCACGCAGGTTCTCCG
GCCGCTTGGGTGGAGAGGCTATTCGGCTATGACTGGGCACAACAGACAATCGGCTGCTCTGATGCCGCCG
TGTTCCGGCTGTCAGCGCAGGGGCGCCCGGTTCTTTTTGTCAAGACCGACCTGTCCGGTGCCCTGAATGA
ACTGCAAGACGAGGCAGCGCGGCTATCGTGGCTGGCCACGACGGGCGTTCCTTGCGCAGCTGTGCTCGAC
GTTGTCACTGAAGCGGGAAGGGACTGGCTGCTATTGGGCGAAGTGCCGGGGCAGGATCTCCTGTCATCTC
ACCTTGCTCCTGCCGAGAAAGTATCCATCATGGCTGATGCAATGCGGCGGCTGCATACGCTTGATCCGGC
TACCTGCCCATTCGACCACCAAGCGAAACATCGCATCGAGCGAGCACGTACTCGGATGGAAGCCGGTCTT
GTCGATCAGGATGATCTGGACGAAGAGCATCAGGGGCTCGCGCCAGCCGAACTGTTCGCCAGGCTCAAGG
CGAGCATGCCCGACGGCGAGGATCTCGTCGTGACCCATGGCGATGCCTGCTTGCCGAATATCATGGTGGA
AAATGGCCGCTTTTCTGGATTCATCGACTGTGGCCGGCTGGGTGTGGCGGACCGCTATCAGGACATAGCG
TTGGCTACCCGTGATATTGCTGAAGAGCTTGGCGGCGAATGGGCTGACCGCTTCCTCGTGCTTTACGGTA
TCGCCGCTCCCGATTCGCAGCGCATCGCCTTCTATCGCCTTCTTGACGAGTTCTTCTGAGCGGGACTCTG
GGGTTCGAAATGACCGACCAAGCGACGCCCAACCTGCCATCACGAGATTTCGATTCCACCGCCGCCTTCT
ATGAAAGGTTGGGCTTCGGAATCGTTTTCCGGGACGCCGGCTGGATGATCCTCCAGCGCGGGGATCTCAT
GCTGGAGTTCTTCGCCCACCCTAGGGGGAGGCTAACTGAAACACGGAAGGAGACAATACCGGAAGGAACC
CGCGCTATGACGGCAATAAAAAGACAGAATAAAACGCACGGTGTTGGGTCGTTTGTTCATAAACGCGGGG
TTCGGTCCCAGGGCTGGCACTCTGTCGATACCCCACCGAGACCCCATTGGGGCCAATACGCCCGCGTTTC
TTCCTTTTCCCCACCCCACCCCCCAAGTTCGGGTGAAGGCCCAGGGCTCGCAGCCAACGTCGGGGCGGCA
GGCCCTGCCATAGCCTCAGGTTACTCATATATACTTTAGATTGATTTAAAACTTCATTTTTAATTTAAAA
GGATCTAGGTGAAGATCCTTTTTGATAATCTCATGACCAAAATCCCTTAACGTGAGTTTTCGTTCCACTG
AGCGTCAGACCCCGTAGAAAAGATCAAAGGATCTTCTTGAGATCCTTTTTTTCTGCGCGTAATCTGCTGC
TTGCAAACAAAAAAACCACCGCTACCAGCGGTGGTTTGTTTGCCGGATCAAGAGCTACCAACTCTTTTTC
CGAAGGTAACTGGCTTCAGCAGAGCGCAGATACCAAATACTGTTCTTCTAGTGTAGCCGTAGTTAGGCCA
CCACTTCAAGAACTCTGTAGCACCGCCTACATACCTCGCTCTGCTAATCCTGTTACCAGTGGCTGCTGCC
AGTGGCGATAAGTCGTGTCTTACCGGGTTGGACTCAAGACGATAGTTACCGGATAAGGCGCAGCGGTCGG
GCTGAACGGGGGGTTCGTGCACACAGCCCAGCTTGGAGCGAACGACCTACACCGAACTGAGATACCTACA
GCGTGAGCTATGAGAAAGCGCCACGCTTCCCGAAGGGAGAAAGGCGGACAGGTATCCGGTAAGCGGCAGG
GTCGGAACAGGAGAGCGCACGAGGGAGCTTCCAGGGGGAAACGCCTGGTATCTTTATAGTCCTGTCGGGT
TTCGCCACCTCTGACTTGAGCGTCGATTTTTGTGATGCTCGTCAGGGGGGCGGAGCCTATGGAAAAACGC
CAGCAACGCGGCCTTTTTACGGTTCCTGGCCTTTTGCTGGCCTTTTGCTCACATGTTCTTTCCTGCGTTA
TCCCCTGATTCTGTGGATAACCGTATTACCGCCATGCATTAGTTATTAATAGTAATCAATTACGGGGTCA
TTAGTTCATAGCCCATATATGGAGTTCCG
